>Addgene plasmid #170007 | pAM003 | addgene full sequence | sequence record 335948 | Addgene NGS Result
GTTAAAATTGTATTCCAGCTTATGGCCCAGGATATTGCCGTCTTCTTTAAAGTCAATGCCTTTCAGCTCA
ATGCGGTTTACCAGGGTATCGCCTTCAAATTTCACTTCCGCACGCGTTTTGTACGTGCCGTCATCCTTAA
AGGAAATCGTGCGTTCCTGCACATAGCCTTCCGGCATGGCGGACTTGAAGAAGTCATGCTGCTTCATATG
GTCCGGATAACGAGCAAAGCACTGAACACCATAAGTCAGCGTCGTTACCAGAGTCGGCCAAGGTACCGGC
AGTTTACCAGTAGTACAGATGAACTTCAGCGTCAGTTTACCATTAGTTGCGTCACCTTCACCCTCGCCAC
GCACGGAAAACTTATGACCGTTGACATCACCATCCAGTTCCACCAGAATAGGGACGACACCAGTGAACAG
CTCTTCGCCTTTACGCATCTAGTATTTCTCCTCTTTTTTTTCTGGAAGAATAAGTACGTGCTATATTTAG
CACACGACAAATTTCTGCCCTGAGGCAATTAGCGTCGTGTTAACGGCGGAGGAAATAAAGCGTGTTTAAA
CATGAACATGACGATTACCTCGCGACAATGCGCGTGTTGTAACATTATTGGGATGACAATCGTCACAAGG
GGAGATTGCTGCCCACCGGTTCGGCAAGCAGCGCAGGAATAGCGTGCGTTAACTTGCCAGATGATTTACG
TAAAAGTGACTGTCCAACATATTACTCCTGCATGAATTTGCGCTTATTATAGTCAGCCAATATGTTCCGT
AAAGTGCAAAGGCGGGTTTAGTGACGTTCTGTTTAAGTTTGTTTGATATTTTTTCTTATTCCGACGTCGG
CCGTAGGCGTCGGAGATTCCGGAGCGTAATAGGGAGTAGACGGAACGCGGAAGCGATAAAAATTCTGCCT
CGTGATACGCCTATTTTTATAGGTTAATGTCATGATAATAATGGTTTATTAGACGTCAGGTGGCACCATG
GGAAATGTGCGCGGAACCCCTATTTGTTTATTTTTCTAAATACATTAAAATATGTATCCGCTCATGAGAC
AATAACCCTGATAAATGCTTCAATAATATTGAAAAAGGAAGAGTATGAGTATTCAACATTTCAGTGTCGC
CCTTATTCCCTTTTTTGCGGCATTTTGCCTTCCTGTTTTTGCTCACCCAGAAACGCTGGTGAAAGTAAAA
GATGCTGAAGATCAGTTGGGTGCACGAGTGGGTTACATCGAACTGGATCTCAACAGCGGTAAGATCCTTG
AGAGTTTTCGCCCCGAAGAACGTTTTCCAATGATGAGCACTTTTAAAGTTCTGCTATGTGGCGCGGTATT
ATACCGTATTGACGCCGGGCAAGAGCAACTCGGTCGCCGCATACACTATTCTCAGAATGACTTGGTTGAG
TACTCACCAGTAACAGAAAAGCATCTTACGGATGGCATGACAGTAAGAGAATTATGCAGTGCTGCCATAA
CCATGAGTGATAACACTGCGGCCAACTTACTTCTGACAACGATCGGAGGACCGAAGGAGCTAACCGCTTT
TTTGCACAACATGGGGGATCATGTAACTCGCCTTGATCGTTGGGAACCGGAGCTGAATGAAGCCATACCA
AACGACGAGCGTGACACCACGATGCCTGTAGCAATGGCAACAACGTTGCGCAAACTATTAACTGGCGAAC
TACTTACTCTAGCTTCCCGGCAACAATTAATAGACTGGATGGAGGCGGATAAAGTTGCAGGACCACTTCT
GCGCTCGGCCCTTCCGGCTGGCTGGTTTATTGCTGATAAATCTGGAGCCGGTGAGCGTGGATCACGCGGT
ATCATTGCAGCACTGGGGCCAGATGGTAAGCCCTCCCGTATCGTAGTTATCTACACGACGGGGAGTCAGG
CAACTATGGATGAACGAAATAGACAGATCGCTGAGATAGGTGCCTCACTGATTAAGCATTGGTAACTGTC
AGACCAAGTTTACGAGCTCGCTTGGACTCCTGTTGATAGATCCAGTAATGACATCAGAACTCCATCTGGA
TTTGTTCAGAACGCTCGGTTGCCGCCGGGCGTTTTTTATTGGTGAGAATCCAAGCACTAGGGACAGTAAG
ACGGGTAAGCCTGTTGATGATACCGCTGCCTTACTGGGTGCATTAGCCAGTCTGAATGACCTGTCACGGG
ATAATCCGAAGTGGTCAGACTGGAAAATCAGAGGGCAGGAACTGCTGAACAGCAAAAAGTCAGATAGCAC
CACATAGCAGACCAGCCATAAAACGCCCTGAGAAGCCCGTGACGGGCTTTTCTTGTATTATGGGTAGTTT
CCTTGCATGAATCCATAAAAGGCGCCTGTAGTGCCATTTACCCACATTCACTGCCAGAGCCGTGAGCGCA
GCGAACTGAATGTCACGAAAAAGACAGCGACTCAGGTGCCTGATGGTCGGAGACAAAAGGAATATTAAGC
GATTTGCACGAGCTTGCGAGGGTGCTACTTAAGCCTTTAGGGTTTTAAGGTCTGTTTTGTAGAGGAGCAA
ACAGCGTTTGCGACATCCTTTTGTAATACTGCGGAACTGACTAAAGTAGTGAGTTATACACAGGGCTGGG
ATCTATTCTTTTTATCTTTTTTTATTCTTTCTTTATTCTATAAATTATAACCACTTGAATATAAACAAAA
AAAACACACAAAGGTCTAGCGGAATTTACAGAGGGTCTAGCAGAATTTACAAGTTTTCCAGCAAAGGTCT
AGCAGAATTTACAGATACCCACAACTCAAAGGAAAAGGACATGTAATTATCATTGACTAGCCCATCTCAA
TTGGTATAGTGATTAAAATCACCTAGACCAATTGAGATGTATGTCTGAATTAGTTGTTTTCAAAGCAAAT
GAACTAGCGATTAGTCGCTATGACTTAACGGAGCATGAAACCAAGCTAATTTTATGCTGTGTGGCACTAC
TCAACCCCACTATTGAAAACCCTACAAGGAAAGAACGGACGGTATCGTTCACTTATAACCAATACGCTCA
GATGATGAACATCAGTAGGGAAAATGCTTATGGTGTATTAGCTAAAGCAACCAGAGAGCTGATGACGAGA
ACTGTGGAAATCATGAATCCTTTGGTTAAAGGCTTTGAGATTTTCCAGTGGACAAACTATGCCAAGTTCT
CAAGCGAAAAATTAGAATTAGTTTTTAGTGAAGAGATATTGCCTTATCTTTTCCAGTTAAAAAAATTCAT
AAAATATAATCTGGAACATGTTAAGTCTTTTGAAAACAAATACTCTATGAGGATTTATGAGTGGTTATTA
AAAGAACTAACACAAAAGAAAACTCACAAGGCAAATATAGAGATTAGCCTTGATGAATTTAAGTTCATGT
TAATGCTTGAAAATAACTACCATGAGTTTAAAAGGCTTAACCAATGGGTTTTGAAACCAATAAGTAAAGA
TTTAAACACTTACAGCAATATGAAATTGGTGGTTGATAAGCGAGGCCGCCCGACTGATACGTTGATTTTC
CAAGTTGAACTAGATAGACAAATGGATCTCGTAACCGAACTTGAGAACAACCAGATAAAAATGAATGGTG
ACAAAATACCAACAACCATTACATCAGATTCCTACCTACATAACGGACTAAGAAAAACACTACACGATGC
TTTAACTGCAAAAATTCAGCTCACCAGTTTTGAGGCAAAATTTTTGAGTGACATGCAAAGTAAGTATGAT
CTCAATGGTTCGTTCTCATGGCTCACGCAAAAACAACGAACCACACTAGAGAACATACTGGCTAAATACG
GAAGGATCTGAGGTTCTTATGGCTCTTGTATCTATCAGTGAAGCATCAAGACTAACAAACAAAAGTAGAA
CAACTGTTCACCGTTACATATCAAAGGGAAAACTGTCCATATGCACAGATGAAAACGGTGTAAAAAAGAT
AGATACATCAGAGCTTTTACGAGTTTTTGGTGCATTCAAAGCTGTTCACCATGAACAGATCGACAATGTA
ACCTCGAGATTACCGCCTTTGAGTGAGCTGATACCGCTCGCCGCAGCCGAACGACCGAGCGCAGCGAGTC
AGTGAGCGAGGAAGCCTGCATAACGCGAAGTAATCTTTTCGGTTTTAAAGAAAAAGGGCAGGGTGGTGAC
ACCTTGCCCTTCTAGGGCGGCGGATTTGTCCTACTCAGGAGAGCGTTCACCGACAAACAACAGATAAAAC
GAAAGGCCCAGTCTTTCGACTGAGCCTTTCGTTTTATTTGATGCCTTAAGACCCACTTTCACATTTAAGT
TGTTTTTCTAATCCGCATATGATCAATTCAAGGCCGAATAAGAAGGCTGGCTCTGCACCTTGGTGATCAA
ATAATTCGATAGCTTGTCGTAATAATGGCGGCATACTATCAGTAGTAGGTGTTTCCCTTTCTTCTTTAGC
GACTTGATGCTCTTGATCTTCCAATACGCAACCTAAAGTAAAATGCCCCACTGCGCTGAGTGCATATAAT
GCATTCTCTAGTGAAAAACCTTGTTGGCATAAAAAGGCTAATTGATTTTCGAGAGTTTCATACTGTTTTT
CTGTAGGCCGTGTACCTAAATGTACTTTTGCTCCATCGCGATGACTTAGTAAAGCACATCTAAAACTTTT
AGCGTTATTACGTAAAAAATCTTGCCAGCTTTCCCCTTCTAAAGGGCAAAAGTGAGTATGGTGCCTATCT
AACATCTCAATGGCTAAGGCGTCGAGCAAAGCCCGCTTATTTTTTACATGCCAATACAATGTAGGCTGCT
CTACACCTAGCTTCTGGGCGAGTTTACGGGTTGTTAAACCTTCGATTCCGACCTCATTAAGCAGCTCTAA
TGCGCTGTTAATCACTTTACTTTTATCTAAACGAGACATCATACTACCCCCTGTTAAAGAGTGTTTCTCT
GGCTGGGCTAGCACAATACCTAGGACTGAGCTAGCTGTCAAAAGCTTGCATGCCTGCAGGTCGACTCTAG
AGGATCCACGGGTACCAGCGTTTTGTTATCAATAAAAAAGGCCCCCCGATTTGGGAGGCCTTTTTAGTTA
GATTAGCGCAATTCAAAAAGATATCCTTGTCCGCGTACGGTGGTAATGACATCGTGCGGATACTGGGCCT
GTATTTTTTTCCGCAGACGCCCCATGAGAACATCAATGGTATGACTTTCCCGCAGTTCCGCATCCGGATA
CAGCTGAAGCATCAGCGAATCTTTGCTGACCACTTTACCGTTGTTACGGATAAGCGTTTCCATAATGGTG
TATTCGAACGCCGTGAGTTTGATGACCTCTTCATTGACGGATAATTCCCGGCGTGAGAGATCCACCTGGA
ACGGCGGGATGTTGATCACCTGGGAGGCCAGACCGCTATTACGGCGCATTAACGCCTGCATACGCGCCAT
TACCTCTTCGATGTGGAATGGCTTCGTCACGTAGTCATCGGCCCCGGAGCTGAGAACCTCGACTTTATCC
TGCCAGCCTTCGCGCGCGGTTAACACCAGAACCGGCAGTGAAACATCACTGCTGCGCCAGCGGCGTATTA
AGGAAAGGCCGTCTTCATCCGGCAGACCTAAATCGACAATAGCGATATCCGGAAGGTGTTCATTAAGGTA
GTAATCAGCTTCCCTGGCATCTTCTGCGGCATCGACCTGGTGACCTGAATCCTGGAGCTGAACCTTCAGG
TGGTGGCGTAATAATGCATTATCCTCTACAACCAGTACGCGCATCATTAGAAAACTTCCTAGGCATGATT
AAGATGTTTCAGTACGAAAATTGCTTTCATTGTTGATCTCCTTTTTAAGTGAACTTGGGCCCGGTCAGTG
CGTCCTGCTGATGTGCTCAGTATCTCTATCACTGATAGGGATGTCAATCTCTATCACTGATAGGGAGTCT
TCGCGTAACGGTCGCCGTTATTAAACGGTTACGCGGGAGGAAATCCTTATCCGTCCCGAAAACGGATATA
AACGCAGAAAGGCCCACCCGAAGGTGAGCCAGTGTGACTCTAGTAGAGAGCGTTCACCGACAAACAACAG
ATAAAACGAAAGGCCCAGTCTTTCGACTGAGCCTTTCGTTTTATTTGATGCCTGGTCTAGATTATTAGCG
GCCGCAACGGCTGTCGTCAGTACAATTATGAGTGCCTGGGTTTATATGCGCCTCATTTGTACAGTTCATC
CATACCATGCGTGATGCCCGCTGCGGTTACGAATTCCAGCAGAACCATATGATCGCGTTTCTCGTTCGGA
TCTTTAGACAGAACGCTTTGCGTGCTCAGATAGTGATTGTCTGGCAGCAGAACAGGACCATCACCGATTG
GAGTGTTTTGCTGGTAGTGATCAGCCAGCTGCACGCTGCCATCCTCCACGTTGTGGCGAATTTTAAAATT
CGCTTTAATGCCATTTTTTTGTTTATCGGCGGTGATGTAAACATTGTGGCT
Features (pLannotate 1.2.2; 16 found; start..end, strand, type, name):
    627..739     -  ncRNA          mgtC leader: Accession: RF02887 - Salmonella mgtC leader RNA
   1031..1094    +  promoter       AmpR promoter: bla
   1095..1955    +  CDS            AmpR: β-lactamase; bla; confers resistance to ampicillin, carbenicillin, and related antibiotics
   2035..2069    +  terminator     lambda t0 terminator: minimal transcription terminator from phage lambda (Scholtissek and Grosse, 1987)
   2571..2793    +  rep_origin     pSC101 ori: low-copy replication origin that requires the Rep101 protein
   2841..3791    +  CDS            Rep101: RepA protein needed for replication with the pSC101 origin; rep101
   4094..4141    -  terminator     his operon terminator (fragment): This putative transcriptin terminator from the E. coli his operon has a 2-bp deletion introduced during synthesis. Its efficiency has not been determined.
   4154..4240    -  terminator     rrnB T1 terminator: Escherichia coli rrnB; transcription terminator T1 from the E. coli rrnB gene
   4246..4872    -  CDS            TetR: tetracycline repressor TetR; tetR; TetR binds to the tetracycline operator tetO to inhibit transcription. This inhibition can be relieved by adding tetracycline or doxycycline.
   4916..4941    -  promoter       J23119(SpeI) promoter (fragment): bacterial promoter (Registry of Standard Biological Parts BBa J23119) modified to end with an SpeI site
   4942..4986    -  misc_feature   MCS (fragment): pUC18/19 multiple cloning site
   5046..5717    -  CDS            phoP: PHOP_SALT1 - Experimental evidence at protein level: Swiss-Prot protein existence level 1. Member of the two-component regulatory system PhoP/PhoQ which regulates the expression of genes involved in virulence, adaptation to acidic and low Mg(2+) environments and resistance to host defense antimicrobial peptides. Essential for intramacrophage survival of S.typhimurium. In low periplasmic Mg(2+), PhoQ phosphorylates PhoP, resulting in the expression of PhoP-activated genes (PAG) and repression of PhoP-repressed genes (PRG). In high periplasmic Mg(2+), PhoQ dephosphorylates phospho-PhoP, resultin
   5803..5876    -  promoter       PLtetO-1 promoter: modified phage lambda PL promoter with tet operator sites (Lutz and Bujard, 1997)
   5953..5980    -  terminator     T7Te terminator: phage T7 early transcription terminator
   5996..6067    -  terminator     rrnB T1 terminator: transcription terminator T1 from the E. coli rrnB gene
   6146..438     -  CDS            superfolder GFP (across the origin): GFP variant that folds robustly even when fused to poorly folded proteins (Pédelacq et al., 2006)
