[The description below was written by a language model from this plasmid's Addgene catalogue record and pLannotate feature annotations shown in this document.]
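Description:
pAM003 is a low-copy bacterial expression and synthetic-biology plasmid built on a pSC101* backbone. It replicates through the pSC101 origin together with the plasmid-encoded Rep101 (RepA) protein that this origin requires, and it is selected with ampicillin through a β-lactamase gene driven by its own bla promoter and followed by a lambda t0 terminator. The sequenced record is about 6.4 kb.

The payload combines a transcriptional reporter with a tunable regulator module for the Salmonella PhoP/PhoQ two-component system. Superfolder GFP is placed under the PmgtC promoter, a PhoP-activated promoter. The feature table detects the Salmonella mgtC leader RNA upstream of the sfGFP coding sequence on the same strand, and rrnB T1 and T7Te terminators sit downstream of the reporter. The response regulator PhoP from S. Typhimurium is expressed from the PLtetO-1 promoter, a lambda PL derivative carrying tet operator sites. A TetR repressor gene on the same plasmid, preceded by a fragment annotated as the constitutive J23119 promoter and terminated by rrnB T1 and a his operon terminator fragment, keeps PLtetO-1 repressed until a tetracycline-type inducer is added. This lets PhoP levels be set by inducer dose.

The plasmid does not appear to encode the sensor kinase PhoQ, which would have to be supplied from another source. Phosphorylated PhoP then activates PmgtC, so GFP fluorescence reports pathway activity. The associated work concerns high-throughput discovery of peptide activators of a bacterial sensor kinase, which fits use of pAM003 as the fluorescent readout component of such a screen.
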