Addgene plasmid #170007: pAM003
Purpose: Encodes PmgtC-sfgfp reporter and TetR-controlled expression of S. Typhimurium PhoP
Depositing lab: Jeffrey Tabor. Depositing organization: Rice University. Publication: High-throughput discovery of peptide activators of a bacterial sensor kinase. Brink KR, Mu AM, Hoang KV, Groszman K, Gunn JS, Tabor JJ. bioRxiv 10.1101/2021.06.01.446581.
Backbone
  Vector backbone: pSC101*
  Vector type: Bacterial Expression, Synthetic Biology
Growth in bacteria
  Bacterial resistance: Ampicillin, 100 μg/mL
  Growth temperature: 37°C
  Growth strain: DH5alpha
  Copy number: Low Copy
Gene/Insert 1
  Gene/Insert name: Superfolder GFP (alt name: sfgfp)
  Species: Aequorea victoria
  Promoter: PmgtC
  Cloning method: Unknown
  Sequencing primers: 5′ CGTCTAAGAAACCATTATTATCATGACATTAAC
Gene/Insert 2
  Gene/Insert name: PhoP
  Species: Salmonella enterica subsp. enterica serovar Typhimurium
  Promoter: PLTetO-1
  Cloning method: Unknown
  Sequencing primers: 5′ GAGTTTACGGGTTGTTAAACCTTC
Terms and licenses: Academic/Nonprofit Terms; Industry Terms: Not Available to Industry
Depositor comments: Please visit https://www.biorxiv.org/content/10.1101/2021.06.01.446581v1 for bioRxiv preprint.
How to cite: pAM003 was a gift from Jeffrey Tabor (Addgene plasmid # 170007 ; http://n2t.net/addgene:170007 ; RRID:Addgene_170007)
